>Addgene plasmid #234979 | pLVX-TRE3G-UCP1 | addgene full sequence | sequence record 466505 | Addgene NGS Result
TTGAGATCCTTTTTTTCTGCGCGTAATCTGCTGCTTGCAAACAAAAAAACCACCGCTACCAGCGGTGGTT
TGTTTGCCGGATCAAGAGCTACCAACTCTTTTTCCGAAGGTAACTGGCTTCAGCAGAGCGCAGATACCAA
ATACTGTTCTTCTAGTGTAGCCGTAGTTAGGCCACCACTTCAAGAACTCTGTAGCACCGCCTACATACCT
CGCTCTGCTAATCCTGTTACCAGTGGCTGCTGCCAGTGGCGATAAGTCGTGTCTTACCGGGTTGGACTCA
AGACGATAGTTACCGGATAAGGCGCAGCGGTCGGGCTGAACGGGGGGTTCGTGCACACAGCCCAGCTTGG
AGCGAACGACCTACACCGAACTGAGATACCTACAGCGTGAGCTATGAGAAAGCGCCACGCTTCCCGAAGG
GAGAAAGGCGGACAGGTATCCGGTAAGCGGCAGGGTCGGAACAGGAGAGCGCACGAGGGAGCTTCCAGGG
GGAAACGCCTGGTATCTTTATAGTCCTGTCGGGTTTCGCCACCTCTGACTTGAGCGTCGATTTTTGTGAT
GCTCGTCAGGGGGGCGGAGCCTATGGAAAAACGCCAGCAACGCGGCCTTTTTACGGTTCCTGGCCTTTTG
CTGGCCTTTTGCTCACATGTTCTTTCCTGCGTTATCCCCTGATTCTGTGGATAACCGTATTACCGCCTTT
GAGTGAGCTGATACCGCTCGCCGCAGCCGAACGACCGAGCGCAGCGAGTCAGTGAGCGAGGAAGCGGAAG
AGCGCCCAATACGCAAACCGCCTCTCCCCGCGCGTTGGCCGATTCATTAATGCAGCTGGCACGACAGGTT
TCCCGACTGGAAAGCGGGCAGTGAGCGCAACGCAATTAATGTGAGTTAGCTCACTCATTAGGCACCCCAG
GCTTTACACTTTATGCTTCCGGCTCGTATGTTGTGTGGAATTGTGAGCGGATAACAATTTCACACAGGAA
ACAGCTATGACCATGATTACGCCAAGCTCTAGCTAGAGGTCGACGGTAAACGCTAGCAATGTCAAGGCCT
CTCACTCTCTGATATTCATTTCTTTGCAAGTTATAAATACTGAATAATAAGATGACATGAACTACTACTG
CTAGAGATTTTCCACACTGACTAAAAGGGTCTGAGGGATCTCTAGTTACCAGAGTCACACAACAGACGGG
CACACACTACTTGAAGCACTCAAGGCAAGCTTTATTGAGGCTTAAGCAGTGGGTTCCCTAGTTAGCCAGA
GAGCTCCCAGGCTCAGATCTGGTCTAACCAGAGAGACCCAGTACAGGCAAAAAGCAGCTGCTTATATGCA
GGATCTGAGGGCTCGCCACTCCCCAGTCCCGCCCAGGCCACGCCTCCCTGGAAAGTCCCCAGCGGAAAGT
CCCTTGTAGCAAGCTCGATATCAGCAGTTCTTGAAGTACTCCGGATGCAGCTCTCGGGCCACGTGATGAA
ATGCTAGGCGGCTGTCAAACCTCCACTCTAACACTTCTCTCTCCGGGTCATCCATCCCATGCAGGCTCAC
AGGGTGTAACAAGCTGGTGTTCTCTCCTTTATTGGCCTCTTCTACCTTATCTGGCTCAACTGGTACTAGC
TTGTAGCACCATCCAAAGGTCAGTGGATATCTGACCCCTGGCCCTGGTGTGTAGTTCTGCTAATCAGGGA
AGTAGCCTTGTGTGTGGTAGATCCACAGATCAAGGATATCTTGTCTTCGTTGGGAGTGAATTAGCCCTTC
CAGTCCCCTCTTTTCTTTTAAAAAGTGGCTAAGATCTACAGCTGCCTTGTAAGTCATTGGTCTTAAAGGT
ACCTGAGGTGTGACTGGAAAACCCACCTCCTCCTCCTCTTGTGCTTCTAGCCAGGCACAATCAGCATTGG
TAGCTGCTGTATTGCTACTTGTGATTGCTCCATGTTTTTCTAGGTCTCGACTGCAGAATTAATTCCAGGC
GGGGAGGCGGCCCAAAGGGAGATCCGACTCGTCTGAGGGCGAAGGCGAAGACGCGGAAGAGGCCGCAGAG
CCGGCAGCAGGCCGCGGGAAGGAAGGTCCGCTGGATTGAGGGCCGAAGGGACGTAGCAGAAGGACGTCCC
GCGCAGAATCCAGGTGGCAACACAGGCGAGCAGCCATGGAAAGGACGTCAGCTTCCCCGACAACACCACG
GAATTGTCAGTGCCCAACAGCCGAGCCCCTGTCCAGCAGCGGGCAAGGCAGGCGGCGATGAGTTCCGCCG
TGGCAATAGGGAGGGGGAAAGCGAAAGTCCCGGAAAGGAGCTGACAGGTGGTGGCAATGCCCCAACCAGT
GGGGGTTGCGTCAGCAAACACAGTGCACACCACGCCACGTTGCCTGACAACGGGCCACAACTCCTCATAA
AGAGACAGCAACCAGGATTTATACAAGGAGGAGAAAATGAAAGCCATACGGGAAGCAATAGCATGATACA
AAGGCATTAAAGCAGCGTATCCACATAGCGTAAAAGGAGCAACATAGTTAAGAATACCAGTCAATCTTTC
ACAAATTTTGTAATCCAGAGGTTGATTGTTCCAGACGCGCCCGTCAGGCACCGGGCTTGCGGGTCATGCA
CCAGGTGCGCGGTCCTTCGGGCACCTCGACGTCGGCGGTGACGGTGAAGCCGAGCCGCTCGTAGAAGGGG
AGGTTGCGGGGCGCGGAGGTCTCCAGGAAGGCGGGCACCCCGGCGCGCTCGGCCGCCTCCACTCCGGGGA
GCACGACGGCGCTGCCCAGACCCTTGCCCTGGTGGTCGGGCGAGACGCCGACGGTGGCCAGGAACCACGC
GGGCTCCTTGGGCCGGTGCGGCGCCAGGAGGCCTTCCATCTGTTGCTGCGCGGCCAGCCGGGAACCGCTC
AACTCGGCCATGCGCGGGCCGATCTCGGCGAACACCGCCCCCGCTTCGACGCTCTCCGGCGTGGTCCAGA
CCGCCACCGCGGCGCCGTCGTCCGCGACCCACACCTTGCCGATGTCGAGCCCGACGCGCGTGAGGAAGAG
TTCTTGCAGCTCGGTGACCCGCTCGATGTGGCGGTCCGGATCGACGGTGTGGCGCGTGGCGGGGTAGTCG
GCGAACGCGGCGGCGAGGGTGCGTACGGCCCTGGGGACGTCGTCGCGGGTGGCGAGGCGCACCGTGGGCT
TGTACTCGGTCATGGTAAGCTTGGGCTGCAGGTCGAAAGGCCCGGAGATGAGGAAGAGGAGAACAGCGCG
GCAGACGTGCGCTTTTGAAGCGTGCAGAATGCCGGGCCTCCGGAGGACCTTCGGGCGCCCGCCCCGCCCC
TGAGCCCGCCCCTGAGCCCGCCCCCGGACCCACCCCTTCCCAGCCTCTGAGCCCAGAAAGCGAAGGAGCA
AAGCTGCTATTGGCCGCTGCCCCAAAGGCCTACCCGCTTCCATTGCTCAGCGGTGCTGTCCATCTGCACG
AGACTAGTGAGACGTGCTACTTCCATTTGTCACGTCCTGCACGACGCGAGCTGCGGGGCGGGGGGGAACT
TCCTGACTAGGGGAGGAGTAGAAGGTGGCGCGAAGGGGCCACCAAAGAACGGAGCCGGTTGGCGCCTACC
GGTGGATGTGGAATGTGTGCGAGGCCAGAGGCCACTTGTGTAGCGCCAAGTGCCCAGCGGGGCTGCTAAA
GCGCATGCTCCAGACTGCCTTGGGAAAAGCGCCTCCCCTACCCGGTAGAATTCCATATGACGCGTCCCGG
GGCGGCCGCGGGCCCGGATCCTTATGTGGTACAATCCACTGTCTGTCTGGACTTCATCAGCTCTTTTTTC
AGCTGTTCAAAGCACACAAACATGATGACGTTCCAGGACCCGAGTCGCAGAAAAGAAGCCACAAACCCTT
TGAAAAAGGCCGTCGGTCCTTCCTTGGTGTACATGGACATCGCACAGCTTGGTACGCTTGGGTACTGTCC
TGGCAGAGAGTTGATGAATCTTGTTTTTACCACATCCACTGGAGAGGCCAGGAGTGTGGTGCAAAACCCG
GCAACAAGAGCTGACAGTAAATGGCAGGGGACGTCATCTGCCAGTATTTTGTTGTTTACAAGGGCCCCCT
TCATGAGGTCATATGTTACCAGCTCTGTACAATTGATGATGACATTTCTCATTAGATTAGGGGTCGTCCC
TTTCCAAAGTGTTGACAAGCTTTCTGTGGTGGCTATAACTCTGTAAGCATTGTAGGTCCCCGTGTAGCGG
GGTTTGATCCCATGCAGATGGCTCTGGGCTTGCATTCTGACCTTCACGACCTCTGTAGGCTGCCCAATGA
ACACTGCCACACCTCCAGTCATTAAGCCGGCTGAGATCTTGTTTCCGAGAGAGGCAGGTGTTTCTCTCCC
TGAAGAGAAGTACTCTTGGACTGAGTCGTAGAGGCCAATCCTGAGTGAGGCAAAGCTGATTTGCCTCTGA
ATGCCCGCAGGCAGACCGCTGTACAGTTTCGGCAATCCTTCTGTTTTTGCCAGGGTGGTGATGGTCCCTA
GGACACCTTTATACCTAATGGTACTGGAAGCCTGGCCTTCACCTTGGATCTGAAGGCGGACTTTGGCAGT
GTCCAGCGGGAAGGTGATGATATCTGCCAGGCAAGCTGAAACTCCGGCTGAGAAGATCTTGACCCCCATG
GTGGGTTGCACTTCGGAAGTTGTCGGGTTCACCCCCATGGTGGCGGATCCAAGTATAAGACAAAAGTGTT
GTGGAATTGCTCCAGGCGATCTGACGGTTCACTAAACGAGCTCTGCTTTTATAGGCGCCCACCGTACACG
CCTACCTCGACATACGTTCTCTATCACTGATAGGGAGTAAACTGGATATACGTTCTCTATCACTGATAGG
GAGTAAACTGTAGATACGTTCTCTATCACTGATAGGGAGTAAACTGGTCATACGTTCTCTATCACTGATA
GGGAGTAAACTCCTTATACGTTCTCTATCACTGATAGGGAGTAAAGTCTGCATACGTTCTCTATCACTGA
TAGGGAGTAAACTCTTCATACGTTCTCTATCACTGATAGGGAGTAAACTCGAGTGAAGACGAAAGGGCCT
CATCGATAAACTGGATCTCTGCTGTCCCTGTAATAAACCCGAAAATTTTGAATTTTTGTAATTTGTTTTT
GTAATTCTTTAGTTTGTATGTCTGTTGCTATTATGTCTACTATTCTTTCCCCTGCACTGTACCCCCCAAT
CCCCCCTTTTCTTTTAAAGGCGATACCGTCGAGATCCGTTCACTAATCGAATGGATCTGTCTCTGTCTCT
CTCTCCACCTTCTTCTTCTATTCCTTCGGGCCTGTCGGGTCCCCTCGGGGTTGGGAGGTGGGTCTGAAAC
GATAATGGTGAATATCCCTGCCTAACTCTATTCACTATAGAAAGTACAGCAAAAACTATTCTTAAACCTA
CCAAGCCTCCTACTATCATTATGAATAATTTTATATACCACAGCCAATTTGTTATGTTAAACCAATTCCA
CAAACTTGCCCATTTATCTAATTCCAATAATTCTTGTTCATTCTTTTCTTGCTGGTTTTGCGATTCTTCA
ATTAAGGAGTGTATTAAGCTTGTGTAATTGTTAATTTCTCTGTCCCACTCCATCCAGGTCGTGTGATTCC
AAATCTGTTCCAGAGATTTATTACTCCAACTAGCATTCCAAGGCACAGCAGTGGTGCAAATGAGTTTTCC
AGAGCAACCCCAAATCCCCAGGAGCTGTTGATCCTTTAGGTATCTTTCCACAGCCAGGATTCTTGCCTGG
AGCTGCTTGATGCCCCAGACTGTGAGTTGCAACAGATGCTGTTGCGCCTCAATAGCCCTCAGCAAATTGT
TCTGCTGCTGCACTATACCAGACAATAATTGTCTGGCCTGTACCGTCAGCGTCATTGACGCTGCGCCCAT
AGTGCTTCCTGCTGCTCCCAAGAACCCAAGGAACAAAGCTCCTATTCCCACTGCTCTTTTTTCTCTCTGC
ACCACTCTTCTCTTTGCCTTGGTGGGTGCTACTCCTAATGGTTCAATTTTTACTACTTTATATTTATATA
ATTCACTTCTCCAATTGTCCCTCATATCTCCTCCTCCAGGTCTGAAGATCAGCGGCCGGCCGCTTGCTGT
GCGGTGGTCTTACTTTTGTTTTGCTCTTCCTCTATCTTGTCTAAAGCTTCCTTGGTGTCTTTTATCTCTA
TCCTTTGATGCACACAATAGAGGGTTGCTACTGTATTATATAATGATCTAAGTTCTTCTGATCCTGTCTG
AAGGGATGGTTGTAGCTGTCCCAGTATTTGTCTACAGCCTTCTGATGTTTCTAACAGGCCAGGATTAACT
GCGAATCGTTCTAGCTCCCTGCTTGCCCATACTATATGTTTTAATTTATATTTTTTCTTTCCCCCTGGCC
TTAACCGAATTTTTTCCCATCGCGATCTAATTCTCCCCCGCTTAATACTGACGCTCTCGCACCCATCTCT
CTCCTTCTAGCCTCCGCTAGTCAAAATTTTTGGCGTACTCACCAGTCGCCGCCCCTCGCCTCTTGCCGTG
CGCGCTTCAGCAAGCCGAGTCCTGCGTCGAGAGAGCTCCTCTGGTTTCCCTTTCGCTTTCAAGTCCCTGT
TCGGGCGCCACTGCTAGAGATTTTCCACACTGACTAAAAGGGTCTGAGGGATCTCTAGTTACCAGAGTCA
CACAACAGACGGGCACACACTACTTGAAGCACTCAAGGCAAGCTTTATTGAGGCTTAAGCAGTGGGTTCC
CTAGTTAGCCAGAGAGCTCCCAGGCTCAGATCTGGTCTAACCAGAGAGACCCAGTACAGGCAAAAAGCAG
CTGCTTATATGCAGGATCTGAGGGCTCGCCACTCCCCAGTCCCGCCCAGGCCACGCCTCCCTGGAAAGTC
CCCAGCGGAAAGTCCCTTGTAGCAAGCTCGATATCAGCAGTTCTTGAAGTACTCCGGATGCAGCTCTCGG
GCCACGTGATGAAATGCTAGGCGGCTGTCAAACCTCCACTCTAACACTTCTCTCTCCGGGTCATCCATCC
CATGCAGGCTCACAGGGTGTAACAAGCTGGTGTTCTCTCCTTTATTGGCCTCTTCTACCTTATCTGGCTC
AACTGGTACTAGCTTGTAGCACCATCCAAAGGTCAGTGGATATCTGACCCCTGGCCCTGGTGTGTAGTTC
TGCTAATCAGGGAAGTAGCCTTGTGTGTGGTAGATCCACAGATCAAGGATATCTTGTCTTCTTTGGGAGT
GAATTAGCCCTTCCAACTACTAAGTTTGTAGTACATATTTAACAAATACAATTTCTTTAAAATGAAAATA
ATTCAGAGGAATCACAGGTTTAGAGTAAATGAAACCACAGGTAATTGGCAGTGGTAATAGGGTATGGGGT
GGGAAGTTTGGGATGATTTTGGTTAGCTTGAGTTATCCAGTTGATCCAGACATGATAAGATACATTGATG
AGTTTGGACAAACCACAACTAGAATGCAGTGAAAAAAATGCTTTATTTGTGAAATTTGTGATGCTATTGC
TTTATTTGTAACCATTATAAGCTGCAATAAACAAGTTGATCTCCCGATCCGTCGACGTCAGGTGGCACTT
TTCGGGGAAATGTGCGCGGAACCCCTATTTGTTTATTTTTCTAAATACATTCAAATATGTATCCGCTCAT
GAGACAATAACCCTGATAAATGCTTCAATAATATTGAAAAAGGAAGAGTATGAGTATTCAACATTTCCGT
GTCGCCCTTATTCCCTTTTTTGCGGCATTTTGCCTTCCTGTTTTTGCTCACCCAGAAACGCTGGTGAAAG
TAAAAGATGCTGAAGATCAGTTGGGTGCACGAGTGGGTTACATCGAACTGGATCTCAACAGCGGTAAGAT
CCTTGAGAGTTTTCGCCCCGAAGAACGTTTTCCAATGATGAGCACTTTTAAAGTTCTGCTATGTGGCGCG
GTATTATCCCGTATTGACGCCGGGCAAGAGCAACTCGGTCGCCGCATACACTATTCTCAGAATGACTTGG
TTGAGTACTCACCAGTCACAGAAAAGCATCTTACGGATGGCATGACAGTAAGAGAATTATGCAGTGCTGC
CATAACCATGAGTGATAACACTGCGGCCAACTTACTTCTGACAACGATCGGAGGACCGAAGGAGCTAACC
GCTTTTTTGCACAACATGGGGGATCATGTAACTCGCCTTGATCGTTGGGAACCGGAGCTGAATGAAGCCA
TACCAAACGACGAGCGTGACACCACGATGCCTGTAGCAATGGCAACAACGTTGCGCAAACTATTAACTGG
CGAACTACTTACTCTAGCTTCCCGGCAACAATTAATAGACTGGATGGAGGCGGATAAAGTTGCAGGACCA
CTTCTGCGCTCGGCCCTTCCGGCTGGCTGGTTTATTGCTGATAAATCTGGAGCCGGTGAGCGTGGGTCTC
GCGGTATCATTGCAGCACTGGGGCCAGATGGTAAGCCCTCCCGTATCGTAGTTATCTACACGACGGGGAG
TCAGGCAACTATGGATGAACGAAATAGACAGATCGCTGAGATAGGTGCCTCACTGATTAAGCATTGGTAA
CTGTCAGACCAAGTTTACTCATATATACTTTAGATTGATTTAAAACTTCATTTTTAATTTAAAAGGATCT
AGGTGAAGATCCTTTTTGATAATCTCATGACCAAAATCCCTTAACGTGAGTTTTCGTTCCACTGAGCGTC
AGACCCCGTAGAAAAGATCAAAGGATCTTC
Features (pLannotate 1.2.2; 22 found; start..end, strand, type, name):
      1..589     +  rep_origin     ori: high-copy-number ColE1/pMB1/pBR322/pUC origin of replication
    772..864     +  CDS            lacI (fragment): lac repressor; lacI; The lac repressor binds to the lac operator to inhibit transcription in E. coli. This inhibition can be relieved by adding lactose or isopropyl-β-D-thiogalactopyranoside (IPTG).
    877..898     +  protein_bind   CAP binding site: CAP binding activates transcription in the presence of cAMP. E. coli catabolite activator protein
    913..943     +  promoter       lac promoter: promoter for the E. coli lac operon
    951..967     +  protein_bind   lac operator: The lac repressor binds to the lac operator to inhibit transcription in E. coli. This inhibition can be relieved by adding lactose or isopropyl-β-D-thiogalactopyranoside (IPTG). lac repressor encoded by lacI
   1119..1376    -  LTR            5' LTR (truncated): truncated 5' long terminal repeat (LTR) from HIV-1
   1424..1942    -  CDS            nef (fragment): NEF_HV1BR - Experimental evidence at protein level: Swiss-Prot protein existence level 1. Extracellular Nef protein targets CD4(+) T-lymphocytes for apoptosis by interacting with CXCR4 surface receptors (PubMed:14990729). From Human immunodeficiency virus type 1 group M subtype B (isolate BRU/LAI) (HIV-1).
   1959..2547    -  misc_feature   WPRE: woodchuck hepatitis virus posttranscriptional regulatory element
   2564..3163    -  CDS            PuroR: puromycin N-acetyltransferase; pac from Streptomyces alboniger; confers resistance to puromycin
   3184..3683    -  promoter       PGK promoter: mouse phosphoglycerate kinase 1 promoter
   3735..4652    -  CDS            Ucp1: UCP1_MOUSE - Also known as Slc25a7 From Mus musculus (Mouse).
   4671..5020    -  promoter       TRE3GV promoter: 3rd-generation Tet-responsive promoter that can be activated by binding of Tet-On® 3G, optimized for retroviral and lentiviral vectors
   5083..5198    -  misc_feature   cPPT/CTS: central polypurine tract and central termination sequence of HIV-1 (lacking the first T)
   5213..5313    -  CDS            Rev (fragment): human immunodeficiency virus 1 (HIV-1) Rev protein; rev; enhances nuclear export of unspliced and incompletely spliced viral mRNAs
   5690..5923    -  misc_feature   RRE: The Rev response element (RRE) of HIV-1 allows for Rev-dependent mRNA export from the nucleus to the cytoplasm.
   6098..6436    -  CDS            HIV-1 gag (fragment): gag protein from human immunodeficiency virus 1; gag
   6420..6545    -  misc_feature   HIV-1 Ψ: packaging signal of human immunodeficiency virus type 1
   6592..6849    -  LTR            5' LTR (truncated): truncated 5' long terminal repeat (LTR) from HIV-1
   6897..7226    -  CDS            nef (fragment): NEF_HV1BR - Experimental evidence at protein level: Swiss-Prot protein existence level 1. Extracellular Nef protein targets CD4(+) T-lymphocytes for apoptosis by interacting with CXCR4 surface receptors (PubMed:14990729). From Human immunodeficiency virus type 1 group M subtype B (isolate BRU/LAI) (HIV-1).
   7393..7527    -  polyA_signal   SV40 poly(A) signal: SV40 polyadenylation signal
   7575..7679    +  promoter       AmpR promoter: bla
   7680..8540    +  CDS            AmpR: β-lactamase; bla; confers resistance to ampicillin, carbenicillin, and related antibiotics
