[The description below was written by a language model from this plasmid's Addgene catalogue record and pLannotate feature annotations shown in this document.]
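Description:
pLVX-TRE3G-UCP1 is an HIV-1-based lentiviral transfer plasmid for doxycycline-inducible expression of mouse uncoupling protein 1 (Ucp1, also known as Slc25a7) in mammalian cells; the stated purpose is UCP1 expression in mouse cell lines. It is built on the pLVX-TRE3G backbone and is maintained in E. coli through a high-copy ColE1/pUC-type origin with ampicillin selection (β-lactamase under its own promoter). The catalogue lists a total size of 8,761 bp, while the sequenced record that was annotated is 8,710 nt, a small discrepancy the record does not explain.

The viral portion runs on the reverse strand of the annotated record and contains two HIV-1 LTR regions (both labelled by the annotation tool as truncated 5' LTRs, each adjacent to nef-derived sequence). Between them lie the Ψ packaging signal with a partial gag sequence, the Rev response element for Rev-dependent nuclear export of the genomic RNA, and the cPPT/CTS, which aids nuclear import of the reverse-transcribed genome. Within this frame, the TRE3GV promoter, a third-generation Tet-responsive promoter optimised for retroviral and lentiviral vectors, drives the Ucp1 coding sequence. It is essentially silent unless a Tet-On 3G transactivator is present and doxycycline is added. The transactivator is not encoded on this plasmid, so it must be supplied separately. Downstream, a mouse PGK promoter expresses puromycin N-acetyltransferase for selection of transduced cells, and a WPRE enhances transcript stability and expression. No epitope tag or reporter is annotated.

The associated publication concerns a genetically encoded tool for manipulating mitochondrial membrane potential. This fits UCP1's role as an inner-membrane proton-leak protein, so induced expression would be expected to dissipate membrane potential.
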