Addgene plasmid #234979: pLVX-TRE3G-UCP1
Purpose: Expresses UCP1 in mouse cell lines
Depositing lab: Denis Titov. Depositing organization: University of California, Berkeley. Publication: Genetically encoded tool for manipulation of DeltaPsim identifies its role as the driver of ISR induced by ATP synthase dysfunction. Choe M, Ekvik AE, Stalnaker G, Shin HR, Titov DV. Cell Chem Biol. 2025 Apr 17;32(4):620-630.e6. doi: 10.1016/j.chembiol.2025.03.007. PubMed 40250406.
Backbone
  Vector backbone: pLVX-TRE3G
  Total vector size (bp): 8761
  Vector type: Mammalian Expression, Lentiviral
  Selectable markers: Puromycin
Growth in bacteria
  Bacterial resistance: Ampicillin, 100 μg/mL
  Growth temperature: 37°C
  Growth strain: NEB Stable
  Copy number: High Copy
Gene/Insert
  Gene/Insert name: UCP1 (alt name: Uncoupling Protein 1)
  Species: M. musculus (mouse)
  Insert size (bp): 924
  Entrez Gene: Ucp1 (a.k.a. Slc25a7, Ucp)
  Cloning method: Gibson Cloning
  Sequencing primers: 5′ N/A
Terms and licenses: Academic/Nonprofit Terms; Industry Terms: Not Available to Industry
How to cite: pLVX-TRE3G-UCP1 was a gift from Denis Titov (Addgene plasmid # 234979 ; http://n2t.net/addgene:234979 ; RRID:Addgene_234979)
